>Addgene plasmid #154761 | pLX301-ZIM3-KRAB-PYL1 | addgene full sequence | sequence record 308665 | Addgene NGS Result
CATGACCCGCAAGCCCGGTGCCTGAGAATTCTAGATCTTGAGACAAATGGCAGTATTCATCCACAATTTT
AAAAGAAAAGGGGGGATTGGGGGGTACAGTGCAGGGGAAAGAATAGTAGACATAATAGCAACAGACATAC
AAACTAAAGAATTACAAAAACAAATTACAAAAATTCAAAATTTTCGGGTTTATTACAGGGACAGCAGAGA
TCCACTTTGGCGCCGGCTACGCGTTGACATTGATTATTGACTAGTTATTAATAGTAATCAATTACGGGGT
CATTAGTTCATAGCCCATATATGGAGTTCCGCGTTACATAACTTACGGTAAATGGCCCGCCTGGCTGACC
GCCCAACGACCCCCGCCCATTGACGTCAATAATGACGTATGTTCCCATAGTAACGCCAATAGGGACTTTC
CATTGACGTCAATGGGTGGAGTATTTACGGTAAACTGCCCACTTGGCAGTACATCAAGTGTATCATATGC
CAAGTACGCCCCCTATTGACGTCAATGACGGTAAATGGCCCGCCTGGCATTATGCCCAGTACATGACCTT
ATGGGACTTTCCTACTTGGCAGTACATCTACGTATTAGTCATCGCTATTACCATGGTGATGCGGTTTTGG
CAGTACATCAATGGGCGTGGATAGCGGTTTGACTCACGGGGATTTCCAAGTCTCCACCCCATTGACGTCA
ATGGGAGTTTGTTTTGGCACCAAAATCAACGGGACTTTCCAAAATGTCGTAACAACTCCGCCCCATTGAC
GCAAATGGGCGGTAGGCGTGTACGGTGGGAGGTCTATATAAGCAGAGCTCTCTGGCTAACTAGAGAACCC
ACTGCTTACTGGCTTATCGAAATTAATACGACTCACTATAGGGAGACCCAAGCTGGCTAGCGTTTAAACT
TAAGCTTGGTACCGAGCTCGGATCCACTAGTCCAGTGTGGTGGAATTCTGCAGATATCAACAAGTTTGTA
CAAAAAAGTTGGCATGAACAATTCCCAGGGAAGAGTGACCTTCGAGGATGTCACTGTGAACTTCACCCAG
GGGGAGTGGCAGCGGCTGAATCCCGAACAGAGAAACTTGTACAGGGATGTGATGCTGGAGAATTACAGCA
ACCTTGTCTCTGTGGGACAAGGGGAAACCACCAAACCCGATGTGATCTTGAGGTTGGAACAAGGAAAGGA
GCCATGGTTGGAGGAAGAGGAAGTGCTGGGAAGTGGCCGTGCAGAAAAAAATGGGGACATTGGAGGGCAG
ATTTGGAAGCCAAAGGATGTGAAAGAGAGTCTCTACCCAACTTTCTTGTACAAAGTGGTTGATATCCAGC
ACAGTGGCGGCCGCTCGAGTGGCTCGGGCTCGACCTCGGGCTCGGGCAAAACCGGTGGTGGCGGAGCACC
AACGCAAGATGAATTTACCCAGCTCAGCCAAAGTATCGCCGAATTTCACACCTATCAACTTGGAAATGGT
AGGTGCTCTAGCCTCTTGGCCCAAAGAATCCATGCACCCCCAGAAACTGTGTGGTCCGTGGTGAGACGAT
TTGATAGACCTCAGATCTACAAACACTTCATAAAGTCTTGCAACGTAAGTGAGGATTTTGAGATGAGGGT
AGGGTGCACACGCGATGTGAATGTTATCTCTGGGCTCCCCGCCAATACTTCAAGAGAGAGGCTGGACTTG
CTGGACGACGACCGACGGGTCACGGGCTTCTCCATAACAGGTGGGGAGCATCGCCTGAGAAATTATAAAT
CAGTTACAACGGTGCATAGATTTGAAAAGGAAGAGGAAGAAGAACGGATCTGGACTGTCGTGCTTGAGTC
CTATGTAGTGGATGTTCCCGAAGGGAACTCCGAGGAAGACACAAGGCTTTTCGCTGATACAGTAATTAGA
TTGAACCTGCAAAAGCTCGCCTCAATAACAGAGGCCATGAACTAAGGGCCCGCGCTAACCGGTGGCGCGT
TAAGTCGACAATCAACCTCTGGATTACAAAATTTGTGAAAGATTGACTGGTATTCTTAACTATGTTGCTC
CTTTTACGCTATGTGGATACGCTGCTTTAATGCCTTTGTATCATGCTATTGCTTCCCGTATGGCTTTCAT
TTTCTCCTCCTTGTATAAATCCTGGTTGCTGTCTCTTTATGAGGAGTTGTGGCCCGTTGTCAGGCAACGT
GGCGTGGTGTGCACTGTGTTTGCTGACGCAACCCCCACTGGTTGGGGCATTGCCACCACCTGTCAGCTCC
TTTCCGGGACTTTCGCTTTCCCCCTCCCTATTGCCACGGCGGAACTCATCGCCGCCTGCCTTGCCCGCTG
CTGGACAGGGGCTCGGCTGTTGGGCACTGACAATTCCGTGGTGTTGTCGGGGAAATCATCGTCCTTTCCT
TGGCTGCTCGCCTGTGTTGCCACCTGGATTCTGCGCGGGACGTCCTTCTGCTACGTCCCTTCGGCCCTCA
ATCCAGCGGACCTTCCTTCCCGCGGCCTGCTGCCGGCTCTGCGGCCTCTTCCGCGTCTTCGCCTTCGCCC
TCAGACGAGTCGGATCTCCCTTTGGGCCGCCTCCCCGCGTCGACTTTAAGACCAATGACTTACAAGGCAG
CTGTAGATCTTAGCCACTTTTTAAAAGAAAAGGGGGGACTGGAAGGGCTAATTCACTCCCAACGAAGACA
AGATCTGCTTTTTGCTTGTACTGGGTCTCTCTGGTTAGACCAGATCTGAGCCTGGGAGCTCTCTGGCTAA
CTAGGGAACCCACTGCTTAAGCCTCAATAAAGCTTGCCTTGAGTGCTTCAAGTAGTGTGTGCCCGTCTGT
TGTGTGACTCTGGTAACTAGAGATCCCTCAGACCCTTTTAGTCAGTGTGGAAAATCTCTAGCAGTACGTA
TAGTAGTTCATGTCATCTTATTATTCAGTATTTATAACTTGCAAAGAAATGAATATCAGAGAGTGAGAGG
AACTTGTTTATTGCAGCTTATAATGGTTACAAATAAAGCAATAGCATCACAAATTTCACAAATAAAGCAT
TTTTTTCACTGCATTCTAGTTGTGGTTTGTCCAAACTCATCAATGTATCTTATCATGTCTGGCTCTAGCT
ATCCCGCCCCTAACTCCGCCCATCCCGCCCCTAACTCCGCCCAGTTCCGCCCATTCTCCGCCCCATGGCT
GACTAATTTTTTTTATTTATGCAGAGGCCGAGGCCGCCTCGGCCTCTGAGCTATTCCAGAAGTAGTGAGG
AGGCTTTTTTGGAGGCCTAGGGACGTACCCAATTCGCCCTATAGTGAGTCGTATTACGCGCGCTCACTGG
CCGTCGTTTTACAACGTCGTGACTGGGAAAACCCTGGCGTTACCCAACTTAATCGCCTTGCAGCACATCC
CCCTTTCGCCAGCTGGCGTAATAGCGAAGAGGCCCGCACCGATCGCCCTTCCCAACAGTTGCGCAGCCTG
AATGGCGAATGGG
[124 nt withheld, positions 3444-3567]
C
[91 nt withheld, positions 3569-3659]
A
[49 nt withheld, positions 3661-3709]
CCTTTGACGTTGGAGTCCACGTTCTTT
[37 nt withheld, positions 3737-3773]
ACCCTATCTCGGTCTATTCTTTTGATTTATAAGGGATTTTGCCGATTTCGGCCTATTGGTTAAAAAATGA
GCTGATTTAACAAAAATTTAACGCGAATTTTAACAAAATATTAACGCTTACAATTTAGGTGGCACTTTTC
GGGGAAATGTGCGCGGAACCCCTATTTGTTTATTTTTCTAAATACATTCAAATATGTATCCGCTCATGAG
ACAATAACCCTGATAAATGCTTCAATAATATTGAAAAAGGAAGAGTATGAGTATTCAACATTTCCGTGTC
GCCCTTATTCCCTTTTTTGCGGCATTTTGCCTTCCTGTTTTTGCTCACCCAGAAACGCTGGTGAAAGTAA
AAGATGCTGAAGATCAGTTGGGTGCACGAGTGGGTTACATCGAACTGGATCTCAACAGCGGTAAGATCCT
TGAGAGTTTTCGCCCCGAAGAACGTTTTCCAATGATGAGCACTTTTAAAGTTCTGCTATGTGGCGCGGTA
TTATCCCGTATTGACGCCGGGCAAGAGCAACTCGGTCGCCGCATACACTATTCTCAGAATGACTTGGTTG
AGTACTCACCAGTCACAGAAAAGCATCTTACGGATGGCATGACAGTAAGAGAATTATGCAGTGCTGCCAT
AACCATGAGTGATAACACTGCGGCCAACTTACTTCTGACAACGATCGGAGGACCGAAGGAGCTAACCGCT
TTTTTGCACAACATGGGGGATCATGTAACTCGCCTTGATCGTTGGGAACCGGAGCTGAATGAAGCCATAC
CAAACGACGAGCGTGACACCACGATGCCTGTAGCAATGGCAACAACGTTGCGCAAACTATTAACTGGCGA
ACTACTTACTCTAGCTTCCCGGCAACAATTAATAGACTGGATGGAGGCGGATAAAGTTGCAGGACCACTT
CTGCGCTCGGCCCTTCCGGCTGGCTGGTTTATTGCTGATAAATCTGGAGCCGGTGAGCGTGGGTCTCGCG
GTATCATTGCAGCACTGGGGCCAGATGGTAAGCCCTCCCGTATCGTAGTTATCTACACGACGGGGAGTCA
GGCAACTATGGATGAACGAAATAGACAGATCGCTGAGATAGGTGCCTCACTGATTAAGCATTGGTAACTG
TCAGACCAAGTTTACTCATATATACTTTAGATTGATTTAAAACTTCATTTTTAATTTAAAAGGATCTAGG
TGAAGATCCTTTTTGATAATCTCATGACCAAAATCCCTTAACGTGAGTTTTCGTTCCACTGAGCGTCAGA
CCCCGTAGAAAAGATCAAAGGATCTTCTTGAGATCCTTTTTTTCTGCGCGTAATCTGCTGCTTGCAAACA
AAAAAACCACCGCTACCAGCGGTGGTTTGTTTGCCGGATCAAGAGCTACCAACTCTTTTTCCGAAGGTAA
CTGGCTTCAGCAGAGCGCAGATACCAAATACTGTTCTTCTAGTGTAGCCGTAGTTAGGCCACCACTTCAA
GAACTCTGTAGCACCGCCTACATACCTCGCTCTGCTAATCCTGTTACCAGTGGCTGCTGCCAGTGGCGAT
AAGTCGTGTCTTACCGGGTTGGACTCAAGACGATAGTTACCGGATAAGGCGCAGCGGTCGGGCTGAACGG
GGGGTTCGTGCACACAGCCCAGCTTGGAGCGAACGACCTACACCGAACTGAGATACCTACAGCGTGAGCT
ATGAGAAAGCGCCACGCTTCCCGAAGGGAGAAAGGCGGACAGGTATCCGGTAAGCGGCAGGGTCGGAACA
GGAGAGCGCACGAGGGAGCTTCCAGGGGGAAACGCCTGGTATCTTTATAGTCCTGTCGGGTTTCGCCACC
TCTGACTTGAGCGTCGATTTTTGTGATGCTCGTCAGGGGGGCGGAGCCTATGGAAAAACGCCAGCAACGC
GGCCTTTTTACGGTTCCTGGCCTTTTGCTGGCCTTTTGCTCACATGTTCTTTCCTGCGTTATCCCCTGAT
TCTGTGGATAACCGTATTACCGCCTTTGAGTGAGCTGATACCGCTCGCCGCAGCCGAACGACCGAGCGCA
GCGAGTCAGTGAGCGAGGAAGCGGAAGAGCGCCCAATACGCAAACCGCCTCTCCCCGCGCGTTGGCCGAT
TCATTAATGCAGCTGGCACGACAGGTTTCCCGACTGGAAAGCGGGCAGTGAGCGCAACGCAATTAATGTG
AGTTAGCTCACTCATTAGGCACCCCAGGCTTTACACTTTATGCTTCCGGCTCGTATGTTGTGTGGAATTG
TGAGCGGATAACAATTTCACACAGGAAACAGCTATGACCATGATTACGCCAAGCGCGCAATTAACCCTCA
CTAAAGGGAACAAAAGCTGGAGCTGCAAGCTTAATGTAGTCTTATGCAATACTCTTGTAGTCTTGCAACA
TGGTAACGATGAGTTAGCAACATGCCTTACAAGGAGAGAAAAAGCACCGTGCATGCCGATTGGTGGAAGT
AAGGTGGTACGATCGTGCCTTATTAGGAAGGCAACAGACGGGTCTGACATGGATTGGACGAACCACTGAA
TTGCCGCATTGCAGAGATATTGTATTTAAGTGCCTAGCTCGATACATAAACGGGTCTCTCTGGTTAGACC
AGATCTGAGCCTGGGAGCTCTCTGGCTAACTAGGGAACCCACTGCTTAAGCCTCAATAAAGCTTGCCTTG
AGTGCTTCAAGTAGTGTGTGCCCGTCTGTTGTGTGACTCTGGTAACTAGAGATCCCTCAGACCCTTTTAG
TCAGTGTGGAAAATCTCTAGCAGTGGCGCCCGAACAGGGACTTGAAAGCGAAAGGGAAACCAGAGGAGCT
CTCTCGACGCAGGACTCGGCTTGCTGAAGCGCGCACGGCAAGAGGCGAGGGGCGGCGACTGGTGAGTACG
CCAAAAATTTTGACTAGCGGAGGCTAGAAGGAGAGAGATGGGTGCGAGAGCGTCAGTATTAAGCGGGGGA
GAATTAGATCGCGATGGGAAAAAATTCGGTTAAGGCCAGGGGGAAAGAAAAAATATAAATTAAAACATAT
AGTATGGGCAAGCAGGGAGCTAGAACGATTCGCAGTTAATCCTGGCCTGTTAGAAACATCAGAAGGCTGT
AGACAAATACTGGGACAGCTACAACCATCCCTTCAGACAGGATCAGAAGAACTTAGATCATTATATAATA
CAGTAGCAACCCTCTATTGTGTGCATCAAAGGATAGAGATAAAAGACACCAAGGAAGCTTTAGACAAGAT
AGAGGAAGAGCAAAACAAAAGTAAGACCACCGCACAGCAAGCGGCCGCTGATCTTCAGACCTGGAGGAGG
AGATATGAGGGACAATTGGAGAAGTGAATTATATAAATATAAAGTAGTAAAAATTGAACCATTAGGAGTA
GCACCCACCAAGGCAAAGAGAAGAGTGGTGCAGAGAGAAAAAAGAGCAGTGGGAATAGGAGCTTTGTTCC
TTGGGTTCTTGGGAGCAGCAGGAAGCACTATGGGCGCAGCGTCAATGACGCTGACGGTACAGGCCAGACA
ATTATTGTCTGGTATAGTGCAGCAGCAGAACAATTTGCTGAGGGCTATTGAGGCGCAACAGCATCTGTTG
CAACTCACAGTCTGGGGCATCAAGCAGCTCCAGGCAAGAATCCTGGCTGTGGAAAGATACCTAAAGGATC
AACAGCTCCTGGGGATTTGGGGTTGCTCTGGAAAACTCATTTGCACCACTGCTGTGCCTTGGAATGCTAG
TTGGAGTAATAAATCTCTGGAACAGATTTGGAATCACACGACCTGGATGGAGTGGGACAGAGAAATTAAC
AATTACACAAGCTTAATACACTCCTTAATTGAAGAATCGCAAAACCAGCAAGAAAAGAATGAACAAGAAT
TATTGGAATTAGATAAATGGGCAAGTTTGTGGAATTGGTTTAACATAACAAATTGGCTGTGGTATATAAA
ATTATTCATAATGATAGTAGGAGGCTTGGTAGGTTTAAGAATAGTTTTTGCTGTACTTTCTATAGTGAAT
AGAGTTAGGCAGGGATATTCACCATTATCGTTTCAGACCCACCTCCCAACCCCGAGGGGACCCTTGCGCC
TTTTCCAAGGCAGCCCTGGGTTTGCGCAGGGACGCGGCTGCTCTGGGCGTGGTTCCGGGAAACGCAGCGG
CGCCGACCCTGGGTCTCGCACATTCTTCACGTCCGTTCGCAGCGTCACCCGGATCTTCGCCGCTACCCTT
GTGGGCCCCCCGGCGACGCTTCCTGCTCCGCCCCTAAGTCGGGAAGGTTCCTTGCGGTTCGCGGCGTGCC
GGACGTGACAAACGGAAGCCGCACGTCTCACTAGTACCCTCGCAGACGGACAGCGCCAGGGAGCAATGGC
AGCGCGCCGACCGCGATGGGCTGTGGCCAATAGCGGCTGCTCAGCAGGGCGCGCCGAGAGCAGCGGCCGG
GAAGGGGCGGTGCGGGAGGCGGGGTGTGGGGCGGTAGTGTGGGCCCTGTTCCTGCCCGCGCGGTGTTCCG
CATTCTGCAAGCCTCCGGAGCGCACGTCGGCAGTCGGCTCCCTCGTTGACCGAATCACCGACCTCTCTCC
CCAGGGGGTACCACCGGAGCTTACCATGACCGAGTACAAGCCCACGGTGCGCCTCGCCACCCGCGACGAC
GTCCCCAGGGCCGTACGCACCCTCGCCGCCGCGTTCGCCGACTACCCCGCCACGCGCCACACCGTCGATC
CGGACCGCCACATCGAGCGGGTCACCGAGCTGCAAGAACTCTTCCTCACGCGCGTCGGGCTCGACATCGG
CAAGGTGTGGGTCGCGGACGACGGCGCCGCCGTGGCGGTCTGGACCACGCCGGAGAGCGTCGAAGCGGGG
GCGGTGTTCGCCGAGATCGGCCCGCGCATGGCCGAGTTGAGCGGTTCCCGGCTGGCCGCGCAGCAACAGA
TGGAAGGCCTCCTGGCGCCGCACCGGCCCAAGGAGCCCGCGTGGTTCCTGGCCACCGTCGGCGTCTCGCC
CGACCACCAGGGCAAGGGTCTGGGCAGCGCCGTCGTGCTCCCCGGAGTGGAGGCGGCCGAGCGCGCCGGG
GTGCCCGCCTTCCTGGAGACCTCCGCGCCCCGCAACCTCCCCTTCTACGAGCGGCTCGGCTTCACCGTCA
CCGCCGACGTCGAGGTGCCCGAAGGACCGCGCACCTGGTG
Features (pLannotate 1.2.2; 33 found; start..end, strand, type, name):
     67..184     +  misc_feature   cPPT/CTS: central polypurine tract and central termination sequence of HIV-1
    236..615     +  enhancer       CMV enhancer: human cytomegalovirus immediate early enhancer
    616..819     +  promoter       CMV promoter: human cytomegalovirus (CMV) immediate early promoter
    815..848     +  LTR            5' LTR (truncated) (fragment): truncated 5' long terminal repeat (LTR) from HIV-1
    864..882     +  promoter       T7 promoter: promoter for bacteriophage T7 RNA polymerase
    971..988     +  protein_bind   attB1 (fragment): mutant version of attB; core recombination site for the Gateway® BP reaction BP Clonase™
    994..1293    +  CDS            ZIM3 (fragment): ZIM3_HUMAN - Also known as ZNF657. Experimental evidence at protein level: Swiss-Prot protein existence level 1. May be involved in transcriptional regulation. From Homo sapiens (Human).
   1295..1319    -  protein_bind   attB2: mutant version of attB; recombination site for the Gateway® BP reaction BP Clonase™
   1402..1932    +  CDS            PYL1 (fragment): PYL1_ARATH - Also known as RCAR12. Experimental evidence at protein level: Swiss-Prot protein existence level 1. Receptor for abscisic acid (ABA) required for ABA-mediated responses such as stomatal closure and germination inhibition. Inhibits the activity of group-A protein phosphatases type 2C (PP2Cs) when activated by ABA (PubMed:19407143, PubMed:19855379, PubMed:19893533, PubMed:19898420, PubMed:23844015, PubMed:21658606). Can be activated by both (-)-ABA and (+)-ABA (PubMed:23844015). From Arabidopsis thaliana (Mouse-ear cress).
   1970..2558    +  misc_feature   WPRE: woodchuck hepatitis virus posttranscriptional regulatory element
   2609..2628    +  misc_feature   cPPT/CTS (fragment): central polypurine tract and central termination sequence of HIV-1
   2630..2863    +  LTR            3' LTR (ΔU3): self-inactivating 3' long terminal repeat (LTR) from HIV-1
   2941..3062    +  polyA_signal   SV40 poly(A) signal: SV40 polyadenylation signal
   3102..3237    +  rep_origin     SV40 ori: SV40 origin of replication
   3258..3276    -  promoter       T7 promoter: promoter for bacteriophage T7 RNA polymerase
   3284..3439    +  CDS            lacZα (fragment): LacZα fragment of β-galactosidase; lacZ fragment
   3444..3872    +  rep_origin     f1 ori (sequence partly withheld): f1 bacteriophage origin of replication; arrow indicates direction of (+) strand synthesis
   3925..4029    +  promoter       AmpR promoter: bla
   4030..4890    +  CDS            AmpR: β-lactamase; bla; confers resistance to ampicillin, carbenicillin, and related antibiotics
   5061..5649    +  rep_origin     ori: high-copy-number ColE1/pMB1/pBR322/pUC origin of replication
   5832..5924    +  CDS            lacI (fragment): lac repressor; lacI; The lac repressor binds to the lac operator to inhibit transcription in E. coli. This inhibition can be relieved by adding lactose or isopropyl-β-D-thiogalactopyranoside (IPTG).
   5937..5958    +  protein_bind   CAP binding site: CAP binding activates transcription in the presence of cAMP. E. coli catabolite activator protein
   5973..6003    +  promoter       lac promoter: promoter for the E. coli lac operon
   6011..6027    +  protein_bind   lac operator: The lac repressor binds to the lac operator to inhibit transcription in E. coli. This inhibition can be relieved by adding lactose or isopropyl-β-D-thiogalactopyranoside (IPTG). lac repressor encoded by lacI
   6072..6090    +  promoter       T3 promoter: promoter for bacteriophage T3 RNA polymerase
   6118..6344    +  promoter       RSV promoter: Rous sarcoma virus enhancer/promoter
   6345..6525    +  LTR            5' LTR (truncated): truncated 5' long terminal repeat (LTR) from HIV-1
   6572..6697    +  misc_feature   HIV-1 Ψ: packaging signal of human immunodeficiency virus type 1
   6681..7044    +  CDS            HIV-1 gag (fragment): gag protein from human immunodeficiency virus 1; gag
   7190..7423    +  misc_feature   RRE: The Rev response element (RRE) of HIV-1 allows for Rev-dependent mRNA export from the nucleus to the cytoplasm.
   7800..7826    +  CDS            Rev (fragment): human immunodeficiency virus 1 (HIV-1) Rev protein; rev; enhances nuclear export of unspliced and incompletely spliced viral mRNAs
   7827..8327    +  promoter       hPGK promoter: human phosphoglycerate kinase 1 promoter
   8349..25      +  CDS            PuroR (fragment) (across the origin): puromycin N-acetyltransferase; pac from Streptomyces; confers resistance to puromycin
