[The description below was written by a language model from this plasmid's Addgene catalogue record and pLannotate feature annotations shown in this document.]
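Description:
pLX301-ZIM3-KRAB-PYL1 is a third-generation-style, self-inactivating HIV-1 lentiviral expression vector of about 8.9 kb, built on the pLX301 Gateway destination backbone for delivery into mammalian cells. It is propagated in E. coli through a high-copy ColE1/pUC origin with ampicillin resistance (β-lactamase). An f1 origin, an SV40 origin and lac/T3/T7 remnants are also annotated in the bacterial portion. The viral genome is transcribed from an RSV promoter fused to a truncated 5' LTR. It carries the Ψ packaging signal with a partial gag sequence, the Rev response element, a cPPT/CTS element, a WPRE and a ΔU3 3' LTR followed by an SV40 polyadenylation signal. These elements support packaging, nuclear import and efficient transgene expression while preventing LTR-driven transcription after integration.

Two expression units sit within the provirus. A human PGK promoter drives puromycin N-acetyltransferase for selection of transduced cells. Downstream, the CMV enhancer/promoter drives the payload, the first 100 amino acids of human ZIM3, which comprise its KRAB repressor domain. This fragment was introduced by Gateway recombination and is flanked by attB1 and attB2 sites. The backbone was modified to place a fragment of Arabidopsis PYL1, an abscisic acid receptor, just 3' of the Gateway cassette, giving a ZIM3 KRAB–PYL1 fusion.

PYL1 binds its PP2C phosphatase partners when activated by abscisic acid, so it is commonly used as one half of a chemically induced dimerization pair. The fusion is therefore suited to inducible recruitment of the KRAB domain to a target locus, although the record does not name the partner construct. The associated publication concerns KRAB domains for CRISPRi-type transcriptional repression in human cells.
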