Addgene plasmid #154761: pLX301-ZIM3-KRAB-PYL1
Purpose: Expresses ZIM3 KRAB domain fused to PYL1
Depositing lab: Mikko Taipale. Depositing organization: University of Toronto. Publication: An efficient KRAB domain for CRISPRi applications in human cells. Alerasool N, Segal D, Lee H, Taipale M. Nat Methods. 2020 Nov;17(11):1093-1096. doi: 10.1038/s41592-020-0966-x. Epub 2020 Oct 5. PubMed 33020655.
Backbone
  Vector backbone: pLX301
  Backbone manufacturer: David Root lab; Addgene plasmid #25895
  Total vector size (bp): 8924
  Modifications to backbone: PYL1 inserted to the 3' end of the Gateway cassette
  Vector type: Mammalian Expression, Lentiviral
  Selectable markers: Puromycin
Growth in bacteria
  Bacterial resistance: Ampicillin, 100 μg/mL
  Growth temperature: 30°C
  Growth strain: NEB Stable
  Growth instructions: Grow at 30 degrees to avoid recombination
  Copy number: High Copy
Gene/Insert
  Gene/Insert name: ZIM3
  Species: H. sapiens (human)
  Mutation: Includes ZIM3 aa 1-100
  Entrez Gene: ZIM3 (a.k.a. ZNF264, ZNF657)
  Promoter: CMV
  Cloning method: Gateway Cloning
  Sequencing primers: 5′ CGCAAATGGGCGGTAGGCGTG; 3′ CATAGCGTAAAAGGAGCAACA
Terms and licenses: Academic/Nonprofit Terms; Industry Terms: Not Available to Industry
How to cite: pLX301-ZIM3-KRAB-PYL1 was a gift from Mikko Taipale (Addgene plasmid # 154761 ; http://n2t.net/addgene:154761 ; RRID:Addgene_154761)
